>Addgene plasmid #161484 | THI VP64 pALD4 T3 | addgene full sequence | sequence record 324354 | Addgene NGS Result
CGCTGTGAGCAAAAGGCCAGCAAAAGGCCAGGAACCGTAAAAAGGCCGCGTTGCTGGCGTTTTTCCATAG
GCTCCGCCCCCCTGACGAGCATCACAAAAATCGACGCTCAAGTCAGAGGTGGCGAAACCCGACAGGACTA
TAAAGATACCAGGCGTTTCCCCCTGGAAGCTCCCTCGTGCGCTCTCCTGTTCCGACCCTGCCGCTTACCG
GATACCTGTCCGCCTTTCTCCCTTCGGGAAGCGTGGCGCTTTCTCATAGCTCACGCTGTAGGTATCTCAG
TTCGGTGTAGGTCGTTCGCTCCAAGCTGGGCTGTGTGCACGAACCCCCCGTTCAGCCCGACCGCTGCGCC
TTATCCGGTAACTATCGTCTTGAGTCCAACCCGGTAAGACACGACTTATCGCCACTGGCAGCAGCCACTG
GTAACAGGATTAGCAGAGCGAGGTATGTAGGCGGTGCTACAGAGTTCTTGAAGTGGTGGCCTAACTACGG
CTACACTAGAAGAACAGTATTTGGTATCTGCGCTCTGCTGAAGCCAGTTACCTTCGGAAAAAGAGTTGGT
AGCTCTTGATCCGGCAAACAAACCACCGCTGGTAGCGGTGGTTTTTTTGTTTGCAAGCAGCAGATTACGC
GCAGAAAAAAAGGATCTCAAGAAGATCCTTTGATCTTTTCTACGGGGTGGAGCGCAAAAAACCCCGCCCC
TGACAGGGCGGGGTTTTTTCGCGATCGGAGCGGTACTACCATTGACACTACACATCCTTAATTCCAATCC
TGTCTGGCCTCCTTCACCTTTTAACCATCTTGCCCATTCCAACTCGTGTCAGATTGCGTATCAAGTGAAA
AAAAAAAAATTTTAAATCTTTAACCCAATCAGGTAATAACTGTCGCCTCTTTTATCTGCCGCACTGCATG
AGGTGTCCCCTTAGTGGGAAAGAGTACTGAGCCAACCCTGGAGGACAGCAAGGGAAAAATACCTACAACT
TGCTTCATAATGGTCGTAAAAACAATCCTTGTCGGATATAAGTGTTGTAGACTGTCCCTTATCCTCTGCG
ATGTTCTTCCTCTCAAAGTTTGCGATTTCTCTCTATCAGAATTGCCATCAAGAGACTCAGGACTAATTTC
GCAGTCCCACACGCACTCGTACATGATTGGCTGAAATTTCCCTAAAGAATTTCTTTTTCACGAAAATTTT
TTTTTTACACAAGATTTTCAGCAGATATAAAATGGAGAGCAGGACCTCCGCTGTGACTCTTCTTTTTTTT
CTTTTATTCTCACTACATACATTTTAGTTATTCGCCAACATGGACTACAAAGACCATGACGGTGATTATA
AAGATCATGACATCGATTACAAGGATGACGATGACAAGCTCATGGACAAGAAGTACTCCATTGGGCTCGC
TATCGGCACAAACAGCGTCGGCTGGGCCGTCATTACGGACGAGTACAAGGTGCCGAGCAAAAAATTCAAA
GTTCTGGGCAATACCGATCGCCACAGCATAAAGAAGAACCTCATTGGCGCCCTCCTGTTCGACTCCGGGG
AGACGGCCGAAGCCACGCGGCTCAAAAGAACAGCACGGCGCAGATATACCCGCAGAAAGAATCGGATCTG
CTACCTGCAGGAGATCTTTAGTAATGAGATGGCTAAGGTGGATGACTCTTTCTTCCATAGGCTGGAGGAG
TCCTTTTTGGTGGAGGAGGATAAAAAGCACGAGCGCCACCCAATCTTTGGCAATATCGTGGACGAGGTGG
CGTACCATGAAAAGTACCCAACCATATATCATCTGAGGAAGAAGCTTGTAGACAGTACTGATAAGGCTGA
CTTGCGGTTGATCTATCTCGCGCTGGCGCATATGATCAAATTTCGGGGACACTTCCTCATCGAGGGGGAC
CTGAACCCAGACAACAGCGATGTCGACAAACTCTTTATCCAACTGGTTCAGACTTACAATCAGCTTTTCG
AAGAGAACCCGATCAACGCATCCGGAGTTGACGCCAAAGCAATCCTGAGCGCTAGGCTGTCCAAATCCCG
GCGGCTCGAAAACCTCATCGCACAGCTCCCTGGGGAGAAGAAGAACGGCCTGTTTGGTAATCTTATCGCC
CTGTCACTCGGGCTGACCCCCAACTTTAAATCTAACTTCGACCTGGCCGAAGATGCCAAGCTTCAACTGA
GCAAAGACACCTACGATGATGATCTCGACAATCTGCTGGCCCAGATCGGCGACCAGTACGCAGACCTTTT
TTTGGCGGCAAAGAACCTGTCAGACGCCATTCTGCTGAGTGATATTCTGCGAGTGAACACGGAGATCACC
AAAGCTCCGCTGAGCGCTAGTATGATCAAGCGCTATGATGAGCACCACCAAGACTTGACTTTGCTGAAGG
CCCTTGTCAGACAGCAACTGCCTGAGAAGTACAAGGAAATTTTCTTCGATCAGTCTAAAAATGGCTACGC
CGGATACATTGACGGCGGAGCAAGCCAGGAGGAATTTTACAAATTTATTAAGCCCATCTTGGAAAAAATG
GACGGCACCGAGGAGCTGCTGGTAAAGCTTAACAGAGAAGATCTGTTGCGCAAACAGCGCACTTTCGACA
ATGGAAGCATCCCCCACCAGATTCACCTGGGCGAACTGCACGCTATCCTCAGGCGGCAAGAGGATTTCTA
CCCCTTTTTGAAAGATAACAGGGAAAAGATTGAGAAAATCCTCACATTTCGGATACCCTACTATGTAGGC
CCCCTCGCCCGGGGAAATTCCAGATTCGCGTGGATGACTCGCAAATCAGAAGAGACTATCACTCCCTGGA
ACTTCGAGGAAGTCGTGGATAAGGGGGCCTCTGCCCAGTCCTTCATCGAAAGGATGACTAACTTTGATAA
AAATCTGCCTAACGAAAAGGTGCTTCCTAAACACTCTCTGCTGTACGAGTACTTCACAGTTTATAACGAG
CTCACCAAGGTCAAATACGTCACAGAAGGGATGAGAAAGCCAGCATTCCTGTCTGGAGAGCAGAAGAAAG
CTATCGTGGACCTCCTCTTCAAGACGAACCGGAAAGTTACCGTGAAACAGCTCAAAGAGGACTATTTCAA
AAAGATTGAATGTTTCGACTCTGTTGAAATCAGCGGAGTGGAGGATCGCTTCAACGCATCCCTGGGAACG
TATCACGATCTCCTGAAAATCATTAAAGACAAGGACTTCCTGGACAATGAGGAGAACGAGGACATTCTTG
AGGACATTGTCCTCACCCTTACGTTGTTTGAAGATAGGGAGATGATTGAAGAACGCTTGAAAACTTACGC
TCATCTCTTCGACGACAAAGTCATGAAACAGCTCAAGAGGCGCCGATATACAGGATGGGGGCGGCTGTCA
AGAAAACTGATCAATGGGATCCGAGACAAGCAGAGTGGAAAGACAATCCTGGATTTTCTTAAGTCCGATG
GATTTGCCAACAGGAACTTCATGCAGTTGATCCATGATGACTCTCTCACCTTTAAGGAGGACATCCAGAA
AGCACAAGTTTCTGGCCAGGGGGACAGTCTGCACGAGCACATCGCTAATCTTGCAGGTAGCCCAGCTATC
AAAAAGGGAATACTGCAGACCGTTAAGGTCGTGGATGAACTCGTCAAAGTAATGGGAAGGCATAAGCCCG
AGAATATCGTTATCGAGATGGCCCGAGAGAACCAAACTACCCAGAAGGGACAGAAGAACAGTAGGGAAAG
GATGAAGAGGATTGAAGAGGGTATAAAAGAACTGGGGTCCCAAATCCTTAAGGAACACCCAGTTGAAAAC
ACCCAGCTTCAGAATGAGAAGCTCTACCTGTACTACCTGCAGAACGGCAGGGACATGTACGTGGATCAGG
AACTGGACATCAATCGGCTCTCCGACTACGACGTGGATGCCATCGTGCCCCAGTCTTTTCTCAAAGATGA
TTCTATTGATAATAAAGTGTTGACAAGATCCGATAAAAATAGAGGGAAGAGTGATAACGTCCCCTCAGAA
GAAGTTGTCAAGAAAATGAAAAATTATTGGCGGCAGCTGCTGAACGCCAAACTGATCACACAACGGAAGT
TCGATAATCTGACTAAGGCTGAACGAGGTGGCCTGTCTGAGTTGGATAAAGCCGGCTTCATCAAAAGGCA
GCTTGTTGAGACACGCCAGATCACCAAGCACGTGGCCCAAATTCTCGATTCACGCATGAACACCAAGTAC
GATGAAAATGACAAACTGATTCGAGAGGTGAAAGTTATTACTCTGAAGTCTAAGCTAGTCTCAGATTTCA
GAAAGGACTTTCAGTTTTATAAGGTGAGAGAGATCAACAATTACCACCATGCGCATGATGCCTACCTGAA
TGCAGTGGTAGGCACTGCACTTATCAAAAAATATCCCAAGCTTGAATCTGAATTTGTTTACGGAGACTAT
AAAGTGTACGATGTTAGGAAAATGATCGCAAAGTCTGAGCAGGAAATAGGCAAGGCCACCGCTAAGTACT
TCTTTTACAGCAATATTATGAATTTTTTCAAGACCGAGATTACACTGGCCAATGGAGAGATTCGGAAGCG
ACCACTTATCGAAACAAACGGAGAAACAGGAGAAATCGTGTGGGACAAGGGTAGGGATTTCGCGACAGTC
CGGAAGGTCCTGTCCATGCCGCAGGTGAACATCGTTAAAAAGACCGAAGTACAGACCGGAGGCTTCTCCA
AGGAAAGTATCCTCCCGAAAAGGAACAGCGACAAGCTGATCGCACGCAAAAAAGATTGGGACCCCAAGAA
ATACGGCGGATTCGATTCTCCTACAGTCGCTTACAGTGTACTGGTTGTGGCCAAAGTGGAGAAAGGGAAG
TCTAAAAAACTCAAAAGCGTCAAGGAACTGCTGGGCATCACAATCATGGAGCGATCAAGCTTCGAAAAAA
ACCCCATCGACTTTCTCGAGGCGAAAGGATATAAAGAGGTCAAAAAAGACCTCATCATTAAGCTTCCCAA
GTACTCTCTCTTTGAGCTTGAAAACGGCCGGAAACGAATGCTCGCTAGTGCGGGCGAGCTGCAGAAAGGT
AACGAGCTGGCACTGCCCTCTAAATACGTTAATTTCTTGTATCTGGCCAGCCACTATGAAAAGCTCAAAG
GGTCCCCCGAAGATAATGAGCAGAAGCAGCTGTTCGTGGAACAACACAAACACTACCTTGATGAGATCAT
CGAGCAAATAAGCGAATTCTCCAAAAGAGTGATCCTCGCCGACGCTAACCTCGATAAGGTGCTTTCTGCT
TACAATAAGCACAGGGATAAGCCCATCAGGGAGCAGGCAGAAAACATTATCCACTTGTTTACTCTGACCA
ACTTGGGCGCTCCTGCAGCCTTCAAGTACTTCGACACCACCATAGACAGAAAGCGGTACACCTCTACAAA
GGAGGTCCTGGACGCCACACTGATTCATCAGTCAATTACGGGGCTCTATGAAACAAGAATCGACCTCTCT
CAGCTCGGTGGAGACAGCAGGGCTGACCCCAAGAAGAAGAGGAAGGTGTGAGCTTTAGTCAAATATTAAT
CTATTTCACCTGTTCAAACTTTACTTAATGTACAAATGTGGTAGTTATTAGTTTTGCAACGGAACTTGTT
CCATAATCTGGTCCTCTGGGACAGCAAACTGTCTTTCACTAGTAGCGCCAGTTTCGGGAGTCCACACAGC
ATTAGTCACCGGTGCACCAGCACTAATCTCACGACCTTCTGGGTGTTTAAATGGGCAGTTAGGGTTGCGG
CATCCAGCTGCAAACTTACAATCCTCATCAATTGGATGAGTGAAAAAACAGTTTGGTCTGGTACAACTGT
TGCCTTCACGACACAGTACAGGAGTAGTTGCGTGACGTCTTGGGCACTTGTAATTACGGCATGATTTACC
AAATCGACATTGTTCCAAAGCCCTCTGTTGTTTTTGTTGTTTCTCTTCTTCGGTGATCTTGTGTTCAGGT
GATCGATGAGCCTTTGGACAGTCCGGATTAGAGCGCTCCGGGGAGCGCATTATTTGGGTCGGCTACTGTC
ATTGGTTATGATGGCCTTACCGAGCACGAAGGTGGTTGGATAGACCACAACTGGAAACAGTTGTACAAAC
AGATTGCATTCATTTTTGCTTGTATTGGATACTCGATGGCCATCACCGCTCTTATCTGTTTCATCCTCAA
CCGTATTCCATTTTTGCAACTGCGAGCTTCAGAAGAGGCTGAGGAGAAAGGTATGGATGAGGATCAGATT
GGAGAGTTCGCTTATGACTACGTGGAAGTACGTCGTGATTTTTTGGCTTGGGGATCAGGCCCAAACAATG
GCTTCAAGGAGCCGGAAGTTCTGGATCAGGTAGTTCCGGTTAATGATTTCAGCAGTGACCAGAATGTGAC
TAATCAGACCAACGAATCTGAGAAGCAGTAGAGTAAATATAGAGATGATATTTAGTGTATTCTAATGCTT
ATGTAATGTATTAAGCAAAAAGTTGTGTTTATGAGTTAGCATTTGTCTTAGCAAACATAAAATTATGTCG
ACATTTGCAACCCGCATGTCTAGTGTTTTTAGATCGATCTTCGATGTGTAGAATAATGCCTCCACGTGAT
GCCCCGCGATTTTGTTGGGTCGCAATGCCTCCAACATAAACCCATCACGTATAAAAAGCCCTCTTAACCC
TCCCCCCTGTTTCGTTTGCTTCATCACTTAACCTGAACTATCAACATGCCCAAAAAGAAAAGAAAAGTGG
GTAGTATGGCGTCTAACTTCACCCAGTTCGTTCTGGTTGACAACGGTGGTACCGGTGACGTTACCGTTGC
GCCGTCTAACTTCGCGAACGGTGTTGCGGAATGGATCTCTTCTAACTCTCGTTCTCAGGCGTACAAAGTT
ACCTGCTCTGTTCGTCAATCCTCCGCGCAGAACCGTAAATACACCATCAAAGTTGAAGTTCCGAAAGTTG
CGACCCAGACCGTTGGTGGTGTTGAACTGCCGGTTGCGGCGTGGCGTTCTTACCTGAACATGGAACTGAC
CATCCCGATCTTCGCGACCAACTCTGACTGCGAACTGATCGTTAAAGCGATGCAGGGTCTGCTGAAAGAC
GGTAACCCGATCCCGTCTGCGATCGCGGCGAACTCTGGTATCTACGGCTCCGGACGAGCCGATGCCCTTG
ACGATTTTGACTTGGACATGTTGGGTTCTGACGCTTTGGATGACTTTGATCTTGATATGCTTGGTTCCGA
CGCTCTAGATGATTTCGACTTGGATATGCTGGGATCCGATGCCTTGGACGATTTCGACTTGGATATGTTG
ATCAACTGAGCTTCTGTTTAATTCTGTAGGATAAACGAAATAACTGTATCTTTATAATCATCCTTAAGAT
AGCCCTGGACTCGTCAGACATTAGTTCGCGCACATTATTTTCCTCCACTGTCTGCAAACAGCCACACGGC
ATTTCCCTCTCTAGTTTCATTTATCAAAGTAGCACAACACGCTAATTGGAGGACAATAAGAAGAAAAAAA
AAGAAAAGCGGTGGGGGAGGGATTATTAAATAAGGATTATGTAACCCCAGGGTACCGTTCTATACATATT
TAAGGATTATTTAGGACAATCGATGAAATCGGCATCAAACTGGATGGGAGTATAGTGTCCGGATAATCGG
ATAAATCATCTTGCGAGGAGCCGCTTGGTTGGTTGGTGAGAGGAGTGAAATATGTGTCTCCTCACCCAAG
AATCGCGATATCAGCACCCTGTGGGGGACACTATTGGCCTCCCTCCCAAACCTTCGATGTGGTAGTGCTT
TATTATATTGATTACATTGATTACATAGCTAAACCCTGCCTGGTTGCAAGTTGAGCTCCGAATTCCAATA
TTAGTAAAATGCCTGCAAGATAACCTCGGTATGGCGTCCGACCCCGCTTAATTATTTTAACTCCTTTCCA
ACGAGGACTTCGTAATTTTTGATTAGGGAGTTGAGAAACGGGGGGTCTTGATACCTCCTCGATTTCAGAT
CCCACCCCCTCTCAGTCCCAAGTGGGACCCCCCTCGGCCGTGAAATGCGCGCACTTTAGTTTTTTTCGCA
TGTAAACGCCGGTGTCCGTCAATTAAAAGTCGCAGACTAGGGTGAACTTTACCATTTTTGTCGCACTCCG
TCTCCTCGGAATAGGGGTGTAGTAATTCTGCAGTAGTGCAATTTTTACCCCGCCAAGGGGGGGCGAAAAG
AGACGACCTCATCACGCATTCTCCAGTCGCTCTCTACGCCTACAGCACCGACGTAGTTAACTTTCTCCCA
TATATAAAGCAATTGCCATTCCCCTGAAAACTTTAACCTCTGCTTTTTCTTGATTTTTCCTTGCCCAAAG
AAAAGCATGAAGAGCCTGATGAGTCCGTGAGGACGAAACGAGTAAGCTCGTCGCTCTTGAGGCTGGATTT
TTGTTTTAGAGCTAGAAATAGCAAGTTAAAATAAGGCTAGTCCGTTATCAACTTGAAAAAGTGGCACCGA
GTCGGTGCGCGCACATGAGGATCACCCATGTGCTTTTGGCCGGCATGGTCCCAGCCTCCTCGCTGGCGCC
GGCTGGGCAACATGCTTCGGCATGGCGAATGGGACAGCTTTGGACTGCTTTTAGTGTACATCTGATAATA
TAGTACTACCACGTATGATAATGTAGAGAATAGGCTTCCTTGTCGAGTGTGTTTGCAGTTTTCTTGAGTT
TCAAGGTTTAAATGCTGGTATATTAGTTCATCGAAGGTTTCAGCCAATAGCACCTTAAATCAATCAAACT
AATTCGACTCTTACGAAAGAGCCTACTGTGTTTAGTATCGAAGTCGTTTACCTTTCATGTTGAATAGCTT
CCTCTCTGACCCTAACATTTCAAGATCCTCCTAAAGTTACCCGGATTGTGAAATTCTAATGATCCACCTG
CCCAATGCATTTTTTCTTTATTCAGTTTACCTTTTTTACCTAATATACGAGCTTGTTAAAGTAAGTGGCA
CTGCAATACTAGGCTTATTGTTGATATTATGATGAATCGTTTTCACAAACTTGATTTCCTGTGAACTCAC
CATGTACTAAGGAAAAAAACATGCATCACCATCTGAATATTTGACCGCTAGCTCATGGACATGGAGGCCC
AGAATACCCTCCTTGACAGTCTTGACGTGCGCAGCTCAGGGGCATGATGTGACTGTCGCCCGTACATTTA
GCCCATACATCCCCATGTATAATCATTTGCATCCATACATTTTGATGGCCGCACGGCGCGAAGCAAAAAT
TACGGCTCCTCGCTGCAGACCTGCGAGCAGGGAAACGCTCCCCTCACAGACGCGTTGAATTGTCCCCACG
CCGCGCCCCTGTAGAGAAATATAAAAGGTTAGGATTTGCCACTGAGGTTCTTCTTTCATATACTTCCTTT
TAAAATCTTGCTAGGATACAGTTCTCACATCACATCCGAACATAAACAACCATGGGTACCACTCTTGACG
ACACGGCTTACCGGTACCGCACCAGTGTCCCGGGGGACGCCGAGGCCATCGAGGCACTGGATGGGTCCTT
CACCACCGACACCGTTTTTCGCGTCACCGCCACCGGGGACGGCTTCACCCTGCGGGAGGTGCCGGTGGAC
CCGCCCCTGACCAAGGTGTTCCCCGACGACGAATCGGACGACGAATCGGACGACGGGGAGGACGGCGACC
CGGACTCCCGGACGTTCGTCGCGTACGGGGACGACGGCGACCTGGCGGGCTTCGTGGTCGTCTCGTACTC
CGGCTGGAACCGCCGGCTGACCGTCGAGGACATCGAGGTCGCCCCGGAGCACCGGGGGCACGGGGTCGGG
CGCGCGTTGATGGGGCTCGCGACGGAGTTCGCCCGCGAGCGGGGCGCCGGGCACCTCTGGCTGGAGGTCA
CCAACGTCAACGCACCGGCGATCCACGCGTACCGGCGGATGGGGTTCACCCTCTGCGGCCTGGACACCGC
CCTGTACGACGGCACCGCCTCGGACGGCGAGCAGGCGCTCTACATGAGCATGCCCTGCCCCTAATCAGTA
CTGACAATAAAAAGATTCTTGTTTTCAAGAACTTGTCATTTGTATAGTTTTTTTATATTGTAGTTGTTCT
ATTTTAATCAAATGTTAGCGTGATTTATATTTTTTTTCGCCTCGACATCATCTGCCCAGATGCGAAGTTA
AGTGCGCAGAAAGTAATATCATGCGTCAATCGTATGTGAATGCTGGTCGCTATACTGGCTTCATACCCAG
CATTGACCTTTGGTATGAGCATCTGAAAAACAACCAGGTGTTGCAAAGTTAAACATCCTTCTTTGTTCAT
ATAGAACCCACTATTCATGGTACTCCCCAATCGAATTTCACATTCTGGTTTTGAAATTACACACCACGTT
AGCTTATAAGATTTCATATAACTTATTGATATACGGTTTCCATTGTTCGAATAGTTGAGGTTGTATGTAA
TTCGATTGAAGGGGCCATTTTTGTTTCCTACTTTTCCTGGGAGCTTATCCGATGCGCTTCAAAGCTGGAA
TTGTAAATATAGAGAAAAAGAAGGATGTTGTTTTATTCTTGAAAGAGTATAATTTTACTTCTAGCAACTC
TCCCACTTCGCTTGACTTCATTTATTTCTTGGGCACATAGGCGTAGTAATCTAGACCAACAGATAATTTG
CCGGAATGATATAGCGATTGGAAAATGAACTGAAATTTTTTGCTGTCTTTCAATTTGACGGGCAGTTCAT
CAGGCGCGCCGTGACCGACCATATAAATACGTTGAGAATGTTATTCTTCCTCGTAGTTGAAGTGGCTTCA
TAATTTCAGAACTCAATAGATAAACTAGGATGTTTTAAAGCAATTAATGCTCACAAGTAAGGAGCGACTC
TCTTGCTTTTCGAATACTAAAAGTATCGTCCCAACCCAGAAAAAAAGACCTCTTAACTGCAAAATAAACT
CTATATATTTCTTCTAAAACAGTTTCAGGTTGGATAGTATCGCATTCTCATCACTTCTAACTAGTAGGCC
ATGAGATATATTAACGTTTACTTGAGTTCTAAGTTCTCCGAATTAGATGCACAGCACAAACAAGATTAGG
TTTCACTTGGTACAAAATACGAACAGAGTTTAAGGTCGTAATTTCATTTCGTTATTGATCCCCACAATCT
ATTCTTATCACAGTCATCAGATAGTCGCGAAAAAGCATGCAGAAAAGGGGGTCGTCCCTATCTAAGTTGT
AGCATTACAACAAATATGAC
Features (pLannotate 1.2.2; 14 found; start..end, strand, type, name):
     62..650     -  rep_origin     ori: high-copy-number ColE1/pMB1/pBR322/pUC origin of replication
   1303..1368    +  CDS            3xFLAG: three tandem FLAG® epitope tags, followed by an enterokinase cleavage site
   1372..5475    +  CDS            Cas9: Cas9 (Csn1) endonuclease from the Streptococcus pyogenes Type II CRISPR/Cas system generates RNA-guided double strand breaks in DNA
   5997..6284    +  CDS            MEP1 (fragment): MEP1_YEAST - Also known as AMT1. Experimental evidence at protein level: Swiss-Prot protein existence level 1. Transporter for ammonium (both charged and uncharged NH3 and NH4) to use as a nitrogen source. Can also transport methylamine. The affinity of MEP1 is about twenty times lower than that of MEP2. MEP3 has the lowest affinity. From Saccharomyces cerevisiae (strain ATCC 204508 / S288c) (Baker's yeast).
   6726..7115    +  CDS            CAPSD_BPMS2: Experimental evidence at protein level: Swiss-Prot protein existence level 1. Acts as a translational repressor of viral replicase synthesis late in infection. This latter function is the result of capsid protein interaction with an RNA hairpin which contains the replicase ribosome-binding site. From Escherichia phage MS2 (Bacteriophage MS2).
   7134..7160    +  CDS            VP48 (fragment): 3 tandem repeats of the minimal activation domain of herpes simplex virus VP16 (Cheng et al., 2013)
   7218..7243    +  CDS            VP160 (fragment): 10 tandem repeats of the minimal activation domain of herpes simplex virus VP16 (Cheng et al., 2013)
   7481..7498    -  promoter       ADH1 promoter (fragment): S. cerevisiae ADH1; promoter for alcohol dehydrogenase 1
   8346..8369    +  misc_RNA       sTRSV HHRz (fragment): hammerhead ribozyme from the tobacco ringspot virus satellite RNA (Khvorova et al., 2003)
   8403..8478    +  misc_RNA       gRNA scaffold: guide RNA scaffold for the Streptococcus pyogenes CRISPR/Cas9 system
   8483..8501    +  misc_RNA       MS2 stem loop: stem loop that binds the bacteriophage MS2 coat protein
   9088..9431    +  promoter       TEF promoter: Ashbya gossypii TEF promoter
   9438..10002   +  CDS            NrsR (fragment): nourseothricin acetyltransferase; Streptomyces noursei nat1; confers resistance to nourseothricin
  10010..10207   +  terminator     TEF terminator: Ashbya gossypii TEF terminator
