[The description below was written by a language model from this plasmid's Addgene catalogue record and pLannotate feature annotations shown in this document.]
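Description:
THI VP64 pALD4 T3 is an 11.2 kb yeast expression plasmid for CRISPR/RNA-scaffold-based transcriptional regulation in Pichia pastoris, assembled in the BB3rN_AD backbone. It replicates in E. coli from a high-copy ColE1/pUC-type origin. Its only annotated selection marker is a nourseothricin acetyltransferase gene flanked by the Ashbya gossypii TEF promoter and terminator, and the record lists nourseothricin as the bacterial selection too. No yeast replication origin is annotated, and the record does not state how the plasmid is maintained in Pichia.

The payload consists of three expression units. The first uses the pTEF2 promoter to drive nuclease-dead S. pyogenes Cas9 carrying a 3xFLAG tag and, according to the construct name, an SV40 nuclear localisation signal. The automated annotation labels this ORF simply as Cas9. The second unit uses pPOR1 to express the bacteriophage MS2 coat protein fused to the VP64 activation domain (tandem VP16 minimal activation repeats, detected as short VP48/VP160 fragments) with an SV40 NLS. The third uses the pALD4 promoter to produce a guide RNA directed at site T3 of the THI11 promoter. This transcript contains a hammerhead ribozyme fragment upstream of the guide, which typically serves to release a defined guide from a longer transcript, followed by the Cas9 gRNA scaffold extended with an MS2 stem loop.

In the cell, dCas9 binds the target promoter without cutting, and the MS2 hairpin on the guide recruits MS2-VP64 to activate transcription there. The plasmid belongs to a set used to fine-tune gene expression in P. pastoris. The short MEP1 and ADH1 promoter hits are probably incidental matches within promoter or terminator regions.
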