Addgene plasmid #161484: THI VP64 pALD4 T3
Purpose: CRISPR/RNA scaffold based transcription regulation in Pichia pastoris BB3rN_pTEF2_dCAS9(3xFLAG_SV40NLS)_pPOR1_MS2bind_VP64_SV40NLS_pALD4_THI11_T3_gRNA_MS2
Depositing lab: Brigitte Gasser & Diethard Mattanovich. Depositing organization: Austrian Centre of Industrial Biotechnology. Publication: Fine-Tuning of Transcription in Pichia pastoris Using dCas9 and RNA Scaffolds. Baumschabl M, Prielhofer R, Mattanovich D, Steiger MG. ACS Synth Biol. 2020 Dec 18;9(12):3202-3209. doi: 10.1021/acssynbio.0c00214. Epub 2020 Nov 12. PubMed 33180466.
Backbone
  Vector backbone: Addgene#98552 BB3rN_AD
  Backbone size w/o insert (bp): 3000
  Total vector size (bp): 11220
  Vector type: Yeast Expression
Growth in bacteria
  Bacterial resistance: Nourseothricin (clonNat), 50 μg/mL
  Growth temperature: 37°C
  Growth strain: DH5alpha
  Copy number: High Copy
Gene/Insert 1
  Gene/Insert name: dCAS9
  Promoter: pTEF2
  Cloning method: Unknown
  Sequencing primers: 5′ gaggtatgtaggcggtgcta; 3′ GTACTGTGTCGTGAAGGC
Gene/Insert 2
  Gene/Insert name: MS2-VP64
  Promoter: pPOR1
  Cloning method: Unknown
  Sequencing primers: 5′ GCCTTCACGACACAGTAC; 3′ GACAGTGGAGGAAAATAATGTGC
Gene/Insert 3
  Gene/Insert name: gRNA (targeting T3 of pTHI11 promoter)
  Promoter: pALD4
  Cloning method: Unknown
  Sequencing primers: 5′ GCACATTATTTTCCTCCACTGTC; 3′ ttatatttctctacaggggc
Terms and licenses: Academic/Nonprofit Terms; Industry Terms: Not Available to Industry
How to cite: THI VP64 pALD4 T3 was a gift from Brigitte Gasser & Diethard Mattanovich (Addgene plasmid # 161484 ; http://n2t.net/addgene:161484 ; RRID:Addgene_161484)
